>Addgene plasmid #180212 | pET28a-MBP-(CBX1)3-WT | addgene full sequence | sequence record 356889 | Addgene NGS Result
CAAGGAGATGGCGCCCAACAGTCCCCCGGCCACGGGGCCTGCCACCATACCCACGCCGAAACAAGCGCTC
ATGAGCCCGAAGTGGCGAGCCCGATCTTCCCCATCGGTGATGTCGGCGATATAGGCGCCAGCAACCGCAC
CTGTGGCGCCGGTGATGCCGGCCACGATGCGTCCGGCGTAGAGGATCGAGATCTCGATCCCGCGAAATTA
ATACGACTCACTATAGGGGAATTGTGAGCGGATAACAATTCCCCTCTAGAAATAATTTTGTTTAACTTTA
AGAAGGAGATATACCATGGGCAGCAGCCATCATCATCATCATCACAGCAGCGGCCTGGTGCCGCGCGGCA
GCCATATGGCTAGCGGTAAAATCGAAGAAGGTAAACTGGTAATCTGGATTAACGGCGATAAAGGCTATAA
CGGTCTCGCTGAAGTCGGTAAGAAATTCGAGAAAGATACCGGAATTAAAGTCACCGTTGAGCATCCGGAT
AAACTGGAAGAGAAATTCCCACAGGTTGCGGCAACTGGCGATGGCCCTGACATTATCTTCTGGGCACACG
ACCGCTTTGGTGGCTACGCTCAATCTGGCCTGTTGGCTGAAATCACCCCGGACAAAGCGTTCCAGGACAA
GCTGTATCCGTTTACCTGGGATGCCGTACGTTACAACGGCAAGCTGATTGCTTACCCGATCGCTGTTGAA
GCGTTATCGCTGATTTATAACAAAGATCTGCTGCCGAACCCGCCAAAAACCTGGGAAGAGATCCCGGCGC
TGGATAAAGAACTGAAAGCGAAAGGTAAGAGCGCGCTGATGTTCAACCTGCAAGAACCGTACTTCACCTG
GCCGCTGATTGCTGCTGACGGGGGTTATGCGTTCAAGTATGAAAACGGCAAGTACGACATTAAAGACGTG
GGCGTGGATAACGCTGGCGCGAAAGCGGGTCTGACCTTCCTGGTTGACCTGATTAAAAACAAACACATGA
ATGCAGACACCGATTACTCCATCGCAGAAGCTGCCTTTAATAAAGGCGAAACAGCGATGACCATCAACGG
CCCGTGGGCATGGTCCAACATCGACACCAGCAAAGTGAATTATGGTGTAACGGTACTGCCGACCTTCAAG
GGTCAACCATCCAAACCGTTCGTTGGCGTGCTGAGCGCAGGTATTAACGCCGCCAGTCCGAACAAAGAGC
TGGCGAAAGAGTTCCTCGAAAACTATCTGCTGACTGATGAAGGTCTGGAAGCGGTTAATAAAGACAAACC
GCTGGGTGCCGTAGCGCTGAAGTCTTACGAGGAAGAGTTGGCGAAAGATCCACGTATTGCCGCCACCATG
GAAAACGCCCAGAAAGGTGAAATCATGCCGAACATCCCGCAGATGTCCGCTTTCTGGTATGCCGTGCGTA
CTGCGGTGATCAACGCCGCCAGCGGTCGTCAGACTGTCGATGAAGCCCTGAAAGACGCGCAGACTCGTAT
CACCAAGGGTGAAAATCTATACTTCCAAGGATCCGAAGAAGAAGAAGAAGAATATGTGGTTGAAAAAGTG
TTAGATCGCCGTGTGGTTAAAGGTAAAGTTGAATATCTGCTGAAATGGAAAGGCTTTAGTGATGAAGATA
ATACCTGGGAACCGGAAGAAAATCTGGATTGTCCGGATCTGATTGCCGAATTTCTACAATCTCAGAAAAC
CGGCGGTGGCGGCTCAGGTGGCGGCGGTAGCGAAGAAGAAGAAGAAGAATATGTTGTTGAAAAAGTGCTG
GATCGTCGCGTGGTTAAAGGCAAAGTTGAATATTTATTAAAATGGAAAGGCTTTAGCGATGAAGATAATA
CCTGGGAACCGGAAGAAAATCTGGATTGTCCGGATCTGATTGCCGAATTTTTGCAATCACAGAAAACTGG
TGGTGGCGGCTCAGGTGGCGGCGGTAGCGAAGAAGAAGAAGAAGAATATGTGGTTGAAAAAGTGTTAGAT
CGTCGCGTTGTTAAAGGCAAAGTTGAATATTTACTGAAATGGAAAGGCTTTAGTGATGAAGATAATACCT
GGGAACCGGAAGAAAATTTAGATTGTCCGGATTTAATTGCCGAATTTCTCCAGAGTCAGAAAACCTAACT
CGAGCACCACCACCACCACCACTGAGATCCGGCTGCTAACAAAGCCCGAAAGGAAGCTGAGTTGGCTGCT
GCCACCGCTGAGCAATAACTAGCATAACCCCTTGGGGCCTCTAAACGGGTCTTGAGGGGTTTTTTGCTGA
AAGGAGGAACTATATCCGGATTGGCGAATGGG
[124 nt withheld, positions 2273-2396]
C
[91 nt withheld, positions 2398-2488]
A
[49 nt withheld, positions 2490-2538]
CCTTTGACGTTGGAGTCCACGTTCTTT
[37 nt withheld, positions 2566-2602]
ACCCTATCTCGGTCTATTCTTTTGATTTATAAGGGATTTTGCCGATTTCGGCCTATTGGTTAAAAAATGA
GCTGATTTAACAAAAATTTAACGCGAATTTTAACAAAATATTAACGCTTACAATTTAGGTGGCACTTTTC
GGGGAAATGTGCGCGGAACCCCTATTTGTTTATTTTTCTAAATACATTCAAATATGTATCCGCTCATGAA
TTAATTCTTAGAAAAACTCATCGAGCATCAAATGAAACTGCAATTTATTCATATCAGGATTATCAATACC
ATATTTTTGAAAAAGCCGTTTCTGTAATGAAGGAGAAAACTCACCGAGGCAGTTCCATAGGATGGCAAGA
TCCTGGTATCGGTCTGCGATTCCGACTCGTCCAACATCAATACAACCTATTAATTTCCCCTCGTCAAAAA
TAAGGTTATCAAGTGAGAAATCACCATGAGTGACGACTGAATCCGGTGAGAATGGCAAAAGTTTATGCAT
TTCTTTCCAGACTTGTTCAACAGGCCAGCCATTACGCTCGTCATCAAAATCACTCGCATCAACCAAACCG
TTATTCATTCGTGATTGCGCCTGAGCGAGACGAAATACGCGATCGCTGTTAAAAGGACAATTACAAACAG
GAATCGAATGCAACCGGCGCAGGAACACTGCCAGCGCATCAACAATATTTTCACCTGAATCAGGATATTC
TTCTAATACCTGGAATGCTGTTTTCCCGGGGATCGCAGTGGTGAGTAACCATGCATCATCAGGAGTACGG
ATAAAATGCTTGATGGTCGGAAGAGGCATAAATTCCGTCAGCCAGTTTAGTCTGACCATCTCATCTGTAA
CATCATTGGCAACGCTACCTTTGCCATGTTTCAGAAACAACTCTGGCGCATCGGGCTTCCCATACAATCG
ATAGATTGTCGCACCTGATTGCCCGACATTATCGCGAGCCCATTTATACCCATATAAATCAGCATCCATG
TTGGAATTTAATCGCGGCCTAGAGCAAGACGTTTCCCGTTGAATATGGCTCATAACACCCCTTGTATTAC
TGTTTATGTAAGCAGACAGTTTTATTGTTCATGACCAAAATCCCTTAACGTGAGTTTTCGTTCCACTGAG
CGTCAGACCCCGTAGAAAAGATCAAAGGATCTTCTTGAGATCCTTTTTTTCTGCGCGTAATCTGCTGCTT
GCAAACAAAAAAACCACCGCTACCAGCGGTGGTTTGTTTGCCGGATCAAGAGCTACCAACTCTTTTTCCG
AAGGTAACTGGCTTCAGCAGAGCGCAGATACCAAATACTGTCCTTCTAGTGTAGCCGTAGTTAGGCCACC
ACTTCAAGAACTCTGTAGCACCGCCTACATACCTCGCTCTGCTAATCCTGTTACCAGTGGCTGCTGCCAG
TGGCGATAAGTCGTGTCTTACCGGGTTGGACTCAAGACGATAGTTACCGGATAAGGCGCAGCGGTCGGGC
TGAACGGGGGGTTCGTGCACACAGCCCAGCTTGGAGCGAACGACCTACACCGAACTGAGATACCTACAGC
GTGAGCTATGAGAAAGCGCCACGCTTCCCGAAGGGAGAAAGGCGGACAGGTATCCGGTAAGCGGCAGGGT
CGGAACAGGAGAGCGCACGAGGGAGCTTCCAGGGGGAAACGCCTGGTATCTTTATAGTCCTGTCGGGTTT
CGCCACCTCTGACTTGAGCGTCGATTTTTGTGATGCTCGTCAGGGGGGCGGAGCCTATGGAAAAACGCCA
GCAACGCGGCCTTTTTACGGTTCCTGGCCTTTTGCTGGCCTTTTGCTCACATGTTCTTTCCTGCGTTATC
CCCTGATTCTGTGGATAACCGTATTACCGCCTTTGAGTGAGCTGATACCGCTCGCCGCAGCCGAACGACC
GAGCGCAGCGAGTCAGTGAGCGAGGAAGCGGAAGAGCGCCTGATGCGGTATTTTCTCCTTACGCATCTGT
GCGGTATTTCACACCGCAATGGTGCACTCTCAGTACAATCTGCTCTGATGCCGCATAGTTAAGCCAGTAT
ACACTCCGCTATCGCTACGTGACTGGGTCATGGCTGCGCCCCGACACCCGCCAACACCCGCTGACGCGCC
CTGACGGGCTTGTCTGCTCCCGGCATCCGCTTACAGACAAGCTGTGACCGTCTCCGGGAGCTGCATGTGT
CAGAGGTTTTCACCGTCATCACCGAAACGCGCGAGGCAGCTGCGGTAAAGCTCATCAGCGTGGTCGTGAA
GCGATTCACAGATGTCTGCCTGTTCATCCGCGTCCAGCTCGTTGAGTTTCTCCAGAAGCGTTAATGTCTG
GCTTCTGATAAAGCGGGCCATGTTAAGGGCGGTTTTTTCCTGTTTGGTCACTGATGCCTCCGTGTAAGGG
GGATTTCTGTTCATGGGGGTAATGATACCGATGAAACGAGAGAGGATGCTCACGATACGGGTTACTGATG
ATGAACATGCCCGGTTACTGGAACGTTGTGAGGGTAAACAACTGGCGGTATGGATGCGGCGGGACCAGAG
AAAAATCACTCAGGGTCAATGCCAGCGCTTCGTTAATACAGATGTAGGTGTTCCACAGGGTAGCCAGCAG
CATCCTGCGATGCAGATCCGGAACATAATGGTGCAGGGCGCTGACTTCCGCGTTTCCAGACTTTACGAAA
CACGGAAACCGAAGACCATTCATGTTGTTGCTCAGGTCGCAGACGTTTTGCAGCAGCAGTCGCTTCACGT
TCGCTCGCGTATCGGTGATTCATTCTGCTAACCAGTAAGGCAACCCCGCCAGCCTAGCCGGGTCCTCAAC
GACAGGAGCACGATCATGCGCACCCGTGGGGCCGCCATGCCGGCGATAATGGCCTGCTTCTCGCCGAAAC
GTTTGGTGGCGGGACCAGTGACGAAGGCTTGAGCGAGGGCGTGCAAGATTCCGAATACCGCAAGCGACAG
GCCGATCATCGTCGCGCTCCAGCGAAAGCGGTCCTCGCCGAAAATGACCCAGAGCGCTGCCGGCACCTGT
CCTACGAGTTGCATGATAAAGAAGACAGTCATAAGTGCGGCGACGATAGTCATGCCCCGCGCCCACCGGA
AGGAGCTGACTGGGTTGAAGGCTCTCAAGGGCATCGGTCGAGATCCCGGTGCCTAATGAGTGAGCTAACT
TACATTAATTGCGTTGCGCTCACTGCCCGCTTTCCAGTCGGGAAACCTGTCGTGCCAGCTGCATTAATGA
ATCGGCCAACGCGCGGGGAGAGGCGGTTTGCGTATTGGGCGCCAGGGTGGTTTTTCTTTTCACCAGTGAG
ACGGGCAACAGCTGATTGCCCTTCACCGCCTGGCCCTGAGAGAGTTGCAGCAAGCGGTCCACGCTGGTTT
GCCCCAGCAGGCGAAAATCCTGTTTGATGGTGGTTAACGGCGGGATATAACATGAGCTGTCTTCGGTATC
GTCGTATCCCACTACCGAGATATCCGCACCAACGCGCAGCCCGGACTCGGTAATGGCGCGCATTGCGCCC
AGCGCCATCTGATCGTTGGCAACCAGCATCGCAGTGGGAACGATGCCCTCATTCAGCATTTGCATGGTTT
GTTGAAAACCGGACATGGCACTCCAGTCGCCTTCCCGTTCCGCTATCGGCTGAATTTGATTGCGAGTGAG
ATATTTATGCCAGCCAGCCAGACGCAGACGCGCCGAGACAGAACTTAATGGGCCCGCTAACAGCGCGATT
TGCTGGTGACCCAATGCGACCAGATGCTCCACGCCCAGTCGCGTACCGTCTTCATGGGAGAAAATAATAC
TGTTGATGGGTGTCTGGTCAGAGACATCAAGAAATAACGCCGGAACATTAGTGCAGGCAGCTTCCACAGC
AATGGCATCCTGGTCATCCAGCGGATAGTTAATGATCAGCCCACTGACGCGTTGCGCGAGAAGATTGTGC
ACCGCCGCTTTACAGGCTTCGACGCCGCTTCGTTCTACCATCGACACCACCACGCTGGCACCCAGTTGAT
CGGCGCGAGATTTAATCGCCGCGACAATTTGCGACGGCGCGTGCAGGGCCAGACTGGAGGTGGCAACGCC
AATCAGCAACGACTGTTTGCCCGCCAGTTGTTGTGCCACGCGGTTGGGAATGTAATTCAGCTCCGCCATC
GCCGCTTCCACTTTTTCCCGCGTTTTCGCAGAAACGTGGCTGGCCTGGTTCACCACGCGGGAAACGGTCT
GATAAGAGACACCGGCATACTCTGCGACATCGTATAACGTTACTGGTTTCACATTCACCACCCTGAATTG
ACTCTCTTCCGGGCGCTATCATGCCATACCGCGAAAGGTTTTGCGCCATTCGATGGTGTCCGGGATCTCG
ACGCTCTCCCTTATGCGACTCCTGCATTAGGAAGCAGCCCAGTAGTAGGTTGAGGCCGTTGAGCACCGCC
GCCGCAAGGAATGGTGCATG
Features (pLannotate 1.2.2; 25 found; start..end, strand, type, name):
    209..227     +  promoter       T7 promoter: promoter for bacteriophage T7 RNA polymerase
    228..252     +  protein_bind   lac operator: The lac repressor binds to the lac operator to inhibit transcription in E. coli. This inhibition can be relieved by adding lactose or isopropyl-β-D-thiogalactopyranoside (IPTG). lac repressor encoded by lacI
    267..289     +  RBS            RBS: efficient ribosome binding site from bacteriophage T7 gene 10 (Olins and Rangwala, 1989)
    308..324     +  CDS            capTEV™ (fragment): composite tag for in vivo biotinylation, TEV protease cleavage, and 6xHis tagging
    335..352     +  CDS            thrombin site: thrombin recognition and cleavage site
    368..1465    +  CDS            MBP: maltose binding protein from E. coli; malE (mutated); This version of the gene does not encode a signal sequence, so MBP will remain in the cytosol.
   1502..1678    +  CDS            CBX5 (fragment): CBX5_HUMAN - Also known as HP1A. Experimental evidence at protein level: Swiss-Prot protein existence level 1. Component of heterochromatin that recognizes and binds histone H3 tails methylated at 'Lys-9' (H3K9me), leading to epigenetic repression. In contrast, it is excluded from chromatin when 'Tyr-41' of histone H3 is phosphorylated (H3Y41ph). Can interact with lamin-B receptor (LBR). This interaction can contribute to the association of the heterochromatin with the inner nuclear membrane. Involved in the formation of functional kinetochore through interaction with MIS12 complex proteins. F
   1730..1891    +  CDS            LHP1 (fragment): LHP1_SOLLC - Also known as HP1-L. Experimental evidence at protein level: Swiss-Prot protein existence level 1. Structural component of heterochromatin involved in gene repression. Recognizes and binds histone H3 tails methylated at 'Lys- 9', leading to epigenetic repression. From Solanum lycopersicum (Tomato) (Lycopersicon esculentum).
   1889..1911    +  CDS            FAPα2 (fragment): fluorogen-activating protein composed of a dimer of the L5-MG single-chain antibody fragment (Szent-Gyorgyi et al., 2008) binds malachite green derivatives to produce red fluorescence
   1943..2077    +  CDS            CDYL (fragment): CDYL_HUMAN - Also known as CDYL1 From Homo sapiens (Human).
   2105..2122    +  CDS            9xHis (fragment): 9xHis affinity tag
   2132..2181    +  CDS            SET1 (fragment): solubility-enhancement tag derived from T7 phage gene 10B
   2189..2236    +  terminator     T7 terminator: transcription terminator for bacteriophage T7 RNA polymerase
   2273..2701    +  rep_origin     f1 ori (sequence partly withheld): f1 bacteriophage origin of replication; arrow indicates direction of (+) strand synthesis
   2754..2811    +  promoter       AmpR promoter (fragment): bla
   2820..3635    -  CDS            KanR: aminoglycoside phosphotransferase; aph(3')-Ia; confers resistance to kanamycin in bacteria or G418 (Geneticin®) in eukaryotes
   3757..4345    +  rep_origin     ori: high-copy-number ColE1/pMB1/pBR322/pUC origin of replication
   4531..4670    -  misc_feature   bom: basis of mobility region from pBR322
   4772..4963    -  CDS            rop: Rop protein, which maintains plasmids at low copy number; rop
   4980..5360    +  CDS            YPB1_ECOLX: Protein predicted: Swiss-Prot protein existence level 4. From Escherichia coli.
   5432..5723    -  CDS            TcR (fragment): tetracycline efflux protein; tet; confers resistance to tetracycline
   5738..5759    -  protein_bind   CAP binding site: CAP binding activates transcription in the presence of cAMP. E. coli catabolite activator protein
   5772..6854    -  CDS            lacI: lac repressor; lacI; The lac repressor binds to the lac operator to inhibit transcription in E. coli. This inhibition can be relieved by adding lactose or isopropyl-β-D-thiogalactopyranoside (IPTG).
   6855..6932    -  promoter       lacI promoter: lacI
   6940..187     -  CDS            TcR (fragment) (across the origin): tetracycline efflux protein; tet; confers resistance to tetracycline
