[The description below was written by a language model from this plasmid's Addgene catalogue record and pLannotate feature annotations shown in this document.]
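Description:
pET28a-MBP-(CBX1)3-WT is a bacterial expression plasmid of about 7 kb built on the Novagen pET28a backbone. It produces an engineered reader protein made from three copies of the human CBX1 (HP1-beta) chromodomain. It is maintained in E. coli through a pBR322-type origin with the bom and rop elements, which accounts for the low copy number in the record, and is selected with kanamycin through an aph(3')-Ia KanR gene. An f1 origin and short tetracycline-resistance remnants are also present as backbone carry-over.

Expression is driven by a T7 promoter followed by a lac operator and the T7 gene 10 ribosome binding site. The plasmid-borne lacI gene keeps the cassette repressed until IPTG is added, in a host that supplies T7 RNA polymerase. The open reading frame begins with the pET28a N-terminal His tag and thrombin cleavage site, continues through a cytosolic maltose-binding protein lacking its signal sequence, and then reaches the CBX1 insert cloned between BamHI and XhoI. The automated annotation marks three successive chromodomain-like segments and labels them as fragments of CBX5, a tomato LHP1 and CDYL. These are most likely homology hits to the three tandem CBX1 repeats, not to different genes. The catalogue insert size of 189 bp appears to correspond to a single repeat unit. A short annotation between repeats probably reflects a linker, although the record does not describe one. A His-tag sequence from the vector lies downstream of the insert, but the record does not show whether it is translated, and the T7 terminator closes the unit.

The stated purpose is bacterial production of CBX1 fusions with enhanced binding to H3K9 methylation, for improved detection of methylated lysine on histones. The "WT" in the name presumably denotes unmutated chromodomain sequence.
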