Addgene plasmid #180212: pET28a-MBP-(CBX1)3-WT
Purpose: Bacterial expression of engineered CBX1 fusions with enhanced binding to H3K9me
Depositing lab: Marcey Waters. Depositing organization: University of North Carolina at Chapel Hill. Publication: Engineered Reader Proteins for Enhanced Detection of Methylated Lysine on Histones. Albanese KI, Krone MW, Petell CJ, Parker MM, Strahl BD, Brustad EM, Waters ML. ACS Chem Biol. 2020 Jan 17;15(1):103-111. doi: 10.1021/acschembio.9b00651. Epub 2019 Nov 1. PubMed 31634430.
Backbone
  Vector backbone: pET28a
  Backbone manufacturer: Novagen
  Total vector size (bp): 7005
  Vector type: Bacterial Expression
Growth in bacteria
  Bacterial resistance: Kanamycin, 50 μg/mL
  Growth temperature: 37°C
  Growth strain: DH5alpha
  Copy number: Low Copy
Gene/Insert
  Gene/Insert name: CBX1 chromobox protein 1 x3 (alt name: CBX1)
  Species: H. sapiens (human)
  Insert size (bp): 189
  Entrez Gene: CBX1 (a.k.a. CBX, HP1-BETA, HP1Hs-beta, HP1Hsbeta, Hp1beta, M31, MOD1, p25beta)
  Promoter: T7
  Tag / fusion protein: MBP (N terminal on backbone); 6xhis-tag (N terminal on backbone)
  Cloning method: Restriction Enzyme; 5′ cloning site BamHI (not destroyed); 3′ cloning site XhoI (not destroyed)
  Sequencing primers: 5′ T7; 3′ T7 term
Terms and licenses: Academic/Nonprofit Terms; Industry Terms: Not Available to Industry
How to cite: pET28a-MBP-(CBX1)3-WT was a gift from Marcey Waters (Addgene plasmid # 180212 ; http://n2t.net/addgene:180212 ; RRID:Addgene_180212)
