>Addgene plasmid #180212 | pET28a-MBP-(CBX1)3-WT | depositor partial sequence | sequence record 350068 | pET28a-MBP-(CBX1)3-WT sequence 1803 bps
ATGGGCAGCAGCCATCATCATCATCATCACAGCAGCGGCCTGGTGCCGCGCGGCAGCCATATGGCTAGCG
GTAAAATCGAAGAAGGTAAACTGGTAATCTGGATTAACGGCGATAAAGGCTATAACGGTCTCGCTGAAGT
CGGTAAGAAATTCGAGAAAGATACCGGAATTAAAGTCACCGTTGAGCATCCGGATAAACTGGAAGAGAAA
TTCCCACAGGTTGCGGCAACTGGCGATGGCCCTGACATTATCTTCTGGGCACACGACCGCTTTGGTGGCT
ACGCTCAATCTGGCCTGTTGGCTGAAATCACCCCGGACAAAGCGTTCCAGGACAAGCTGTATCCGTTTAC
CTGGGATGCCGTACGTTACAACGGCAAGCTGATTGCTTACCCGATCGCTGTTGAAGCGTTATCGCTGATT
TATAACAAAGATCTGCTGCCGAACCCGCCAAAAACCTGGGAAGAGATCCCGGCGCTGGATAAAGAACTGA
AAGCGAAAGGTAAGAGCGCGCTGATGTTCAACCTGCAAGAACCGTACTTCACCTGGCCGCTGATTGCTGC
TGACGGGGGTTATGCGTTCAAGTATGAAAACGGCAAGTACGACATTAAAGACGTGGGCGTGGATAACGCT
GGCGCGAAAGCGGGTCTGACCTTCCTGGTTGACCTGATTAAAAACAAACACATGAATGCAGACACCGATT
ACTCCATCGCAGAAGCTGCCTTTAATAAAGGCGAAACAGCGATGACCATCAACGGCCCGTGGGCATGGTC
CAACATCGACACCAGCAAAGTGAATTATGGTGTAACGGTACTGCCGACCTTCAAGGGTCAACCATCCAAA
CCGTTCGTTGGCGTGCTGAGCGCAGGTATTAACGCCGCCAGTCCGAACAAAGAGCTGGCGAAAGAGTTCC
TCGAAAACTATCTGCTGACTGATGAAGGTCTGGAAGCGGTTAATAAAGACAAACCGCTGGGTGCCGTAGC
GCTGAAGTCTTACGAGGAAGAGTTGGCGAAAGATCCACGTATTGCCGCCACCATGGAAAACGCCCAGAAA
GGTGAAATCATGCCGAACATCCCGCAGATGTCCGCTTTCTGGTATGCCGTGCGTACTGCGGTGATCAACG
CCGCCAGCGGTCGTCAGACTGTCGATGAAGCCCTGAAAGACGCGCAGACTCGTATCACCAAGGGTGAAAA
TCTATACTTCCAAGGATCCGAAGAAGAAGAAGAAGAATATGTGGTTGAAAAAGTGTTAGATCGCCGTGTG
GTTAAAGGTAAAGTTGAATATCTGCTGAAATGGAAAGGCTTTAGTGATGAAGATAATACCTGGGAACCGG
AAGAAAATCTGGATTGTCCGGATCTGATTGCCGAATTTCTACAATCTCAGAAAACCGGCGGTGGCGGCTC
AGGTGGCGGCGGTAGCGAAGAAGAAGAAGAAGAATATGTTGTTGAAAAAGTGCTGGATCGTCGCGTGGTT
AAAGGCAAAGTTGAATATTTATTAAAATGGAAAGGCTTTAGCGATGAAGATAATACCTGGGAACCGGAAG
AAAATCTGGATTGTCCGGATCTGATTGCCGAATTTTTGCAATCACAGAAAACTGGTGGTGGCGGCTCAGG
TGGCGGCGGTAGCGAAGAAGAAGAAGAAGAATATGTGGTTGAAAAAGTGTTAGATCGTCGCGTTGTTAAA
GGCAAAGTTGAATATTTACTGAAATGGAAAGGCTTTAGTGATGAAGATAATACCTGGGAACCGGAAGAAA
ATTTAGATTGTCCGGATTTAATTGCCGAATTTCTCCAGAGTCAGAAAACCTAA
